Addgene plasmid #35087: p53-(1-393)-R273H-N268D
Depositing lab: Cheryl Arrowsmith. Depositing organization: University Health Network. Publication: Molecular basis of Pirh2-mediated p53 ubiquitylation. Sheng Y, Laister RC, Lemak A, Wu B, Tai E, Duan S, Lukin J, Sunnerhagen M, Srisailam S, Karra M, Benchimol S, Arrowsmith CH. Nat Struct Mol Biol. 2008 Dec . 15(12):1334-42. 10.1038/nsmb.1521 PubMed 19043414.
Backbone
  Vector backbone: pET15b
  Backbone manufacturer: Novagen
  Backbone size w/o insert (bp): 5700
  Vector type: Bacterial Expression
Growth in bacteria
  Bacterial resistance: Ampicillin, 100 μg/mL
  Growth temperature: 37°C
  Growth strain: DH5alpha
  Copy number: High Copy
Gene/Insert
  Gene/Insert name: p53
  Species: H. sapiens (human)
  Insert size (bp): 1179
  Mutation: Contains aa 1-393 - R273H-N268D
  Entrez Gene: TP53 (a.k.a. BCC7, BMFS5, LFS1, P53, TRP53)
  Promoter: T7
  Tag / fusion protein: His (N terminal on backbone)
  Cloning method: Restriction Enzyme; 5′ cloning site NdeI (not destroyed); 3′ cloning site BamHI (not destroyed)
  Sequencing primers: 5′ T7; 3′ T7-term
Terms and licenses: Academic/Nonprofit Terms; Industry Terms: Not Available to Industry
Depositor comments: Protein expression in BL21DE3-pLysS. Induce culture around OD600=0.8 with 0.5mM IPTG, 15 oC overnight.
How to cite: p53-(1-393)-R273H-N268D was a gift from Cheryl Arrowsmith (Addgene plasmid # 35087 ; http://n2t.net/addgene:35087 ; RRID:Addgene_35087)
