[The description below was written by a language model from this plasmid's Addgene catalogue record.]
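Description:
p53-(1-393)-R273H-N268D is a bacterial expression plasmid built on the Novagen pET15b backbone (about 5.7 kb without insert) for producing recombinant full-length human p53 in E. coli. It carries ampicillin resistance for selection and is recorded as a high-copy plasmid that is maintained in a standard cloning strain such as DH5alpha. No feature table is available for this entry, so details of the origin of replication and other backbone elements are not itemised in the record. pET15b vectors generally use a pBR322-type origin and carry lacI alongside a T7 promoter/lac operator arrangement.

The insert is a 1,179 bp TP53 coding sequence spanning residues 1–393, cloned between NdeI and BamHI sites that both remain intact. It is placed in frame behind the backbone-encoded N-terminal His tag, which allows purification by immobilised metal affinity chromatography. Transcription is driven by the T7 promoter, so expression requires a host that supplies T7 RNA polymerase. The depositor indicates a BL21(DE3)-pLysS strain with IPTG induction.

The protein carries two substitutions, R273H and N268D. R273H is a well-known cancer-associated hotspot mutation at a DNA-contact residue in the core domain, and N268D is generally described as a stabilising second-site change in that domain. The record itself does not state why the two were combined. The associated publication concerns the molecular basis of Pirh2-mediated p53 ubiquitylation, which suggests the construct was used to make purified mutant p53 for biochemical or structural studies of that interaction.
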