>Addgene plasmid #35087 | p53-(1-393)-R273H-N268D | addgene partial sequence | sequence record 45023 | T7 5'-TAATACGACTCACTATAGGG-3'
TGAGGAAATTCCCTCTGAATAATTTTGTTTAACTTTAAGAAGGAGATATACCATGGGCAGCAGCCATCAT
CATCATCATCACAGCAGCGGCCTGGTGCCGCGCGGCAGCCATATGGAGGAGCCGCAGTCAGATCCTAGCG
TCGAGCCCCCTCTGAGTCAGGAAACATTTTCAGACCTATGGAAACTACTTCCTGAAAACAACGTTCTGTC
CCCCTTGCCGTCCCAAGCAATGGATGATTTGATGCTGTCCCCGGACGATATTGAACAATGGTTCACCGAA
GACCCAGGTCCAGATGAAGCTCCCAGAATGCCAGAGGCTGCTCCCCCCGTGGCCCCTGCACCAGCAGCTC
CTACACCGGCGGCCCCTGCACCAGCCCCCTCCTGGCCCCTGTCATCTTCTGTCCCTTCCCAGAAAACCTA
CCAGGGCAGCTACGGTTTCCGTCTGGGCTTCTTGCATTCTGGGACAGCCAAGTCTGTGACTTGCACGTAC
TCCCCTGCCCTCAACAAGATGTTTTGCCAACTGGCCAAGACCTGCCCTGTGCAGCTGTGGGTTGATTCCA
CACCCCCGCCCGGCACCCGCGTCCGCGCCATGGCCATCTACAAGCAGTCACAGCACATGACGGAGGTTGT
GAGGCGCTGCCCCCACCATGAGCGCTGCTCAGATAGCGATGGTCTGGCCCCTCCTCAGCATCTTATCCGA
GTGGAAGGAAATTTGCGTGTGGAGTATTTGGATGACAGAAACACTTTTCGACATAGTGTGGTGGTGCCCT
ATGAGCCGCCTGAGGTTGGCTCTGACTGTACCACCATCCACTACAACTACATGTGTAACAGTTCCTGCAT
GGGCGGCATGAACCGGAGGCCCCATCCTCACCATCATCACACTGGAAGACTCCAGTGGTAA
