>Addgene plasmid #35087 | p53-(1-393)-R273H-N268D | addgene partial sequence | sequence record 45024 | T7-term
ATACTCTTCGGCTTGTTAGCAGCCGGATCCTCAGTCTGAGTCAGGCCCTTCTGTCTTGAACATGAGTTTT
TTATGGCGGGAGGTAGACTGACCCTTTTTGGACTTCAGGTGGCTGGAGTGAGCCCTGCTCCCCCCTGGCT
CCTTCCCAGCCTGGGCATCCTTGAGTTCCAAGGCCTCATTCAGCTCTCGGAACATCTCGAAGCGCTCACG
CCCACGGATCTGAAGGGTGAAATATTCTCCATCCAGTGGTTTCTTCTTTGGCTGGGGAGAGGAGCTGGTG
TTGTTGGGCAGTGCTCGCTTAGTGCTCCCTGGGGGCAGCTCGTGGTGAGGCTCCCCTTTCTTGCGGAGAT
TCTCTTCCTCTGTGCGCCGGTCTCTCCCAGGACAGGCACAAACATGCACCTCAAAGCTGTCCCGTCCCAG
TAGATTACCACTGGAGTCTTCCAGTGTGATGATGGTGAGGATGGGCCTCCGGTTCATGCCGCCCATGCAG
GAACTGTTACACATGTAGTTGTAGTGGATGGTGGTACAGTCAGAGCCAACCTCAGGCGGCTCATAGGGCA
CCACCACACTATGTCGAAAAGTGTTTCTGTCATCCAAATACTCCACACGCAAATTTCCTTCCACTCGGAT
AAGATGCTGAGGAGGGGCCAGACCATCGCTATCTGAGCAGCGCTCATGGTGGGGGCAGCGCCTCACAACC
TCCGTCATGTGCTGTGACTGCTTGTAGATGGCCATGGCGCGGACGCGGGTGCCGGGCGGGGGTGTGGAAT
CAACCCACAGCTGCACAGGGCAGGTCTTGGCCAGTTGGCAAAACATCTTGTTGAGGGCAGGGGAGTACGT
GCAAGTCACAGACTTGGCTGTCCCAGAATGCAAGAAGCCCAGACGGAAACCGTAGCTGCC
